>Addgene plasmid #128300 | pSPB858 | addgene full sequence | sequence record 251335 | Addgene NGS Result
ACGGAAAAAAAAACCCCGCCCCTGACAGGGCGGGGTTTTTTTTCCAATTATTGAAGGCCGCTAACGCGGC
CTTTTTTTGTTTCTGGTCTGCCTTAATCAATGACTAAGAATTCGCGGCCGCTTCTAGAGCGTCTCACTTC
GGATCCGCTGCAGGCTTCCGCACCCATAGCATTTTTATCCATAAGATTAGCGGATCCTACCTTTTACTTC
TTGCCATCGACTACGGATACTGAGCACGACGGGCCCAAGTTCACTTAAAAAGGAGATCAACAATGAAAGC
AATTTTCGTACTGAAACATCTTAATCATGCTAAGGAGGTTTTCTAATGTCGGTTAAGGAACTGGAAGATA
AAGTCGAAGAACTGCTGAGCAAAAACTATCATCTGGAAAACGAAGTGGCGCGCCTGAAAAAACTGGTGGG
CGAACGCAAGAGAGGCGGTGGCTCTGGAGGTGGTGGGTCCGGCGGTGGTTCCAAGAGATCTCGAGCTCAA
GCTTCGAATTCTGCAGTCGACGGTACCGCGGGCCCGGGATCCATGTCCGAAGGGCGTCGTGGTCTGGGTC
GAGGGCTTTCGGCCCTGCTGGGCGAGGTCGACGCCGCGCCGGCTCAGGCGCCGGGCGAGCAGCTTGGCGG
TTCCCGTGAAGCGCCGATCGAAATCCTGCAGCGCAATCCCGACCAGCCCCGTCGGACCTTCCGCGAGGAA
GACCTCGAGGATCTGTCAAACTCGATCCGTGAGAAGGGCGTTCTGCAGCCGATCCTGGTGCGGCCGTCGC
CGGATACGGCTGGCGAGTACCAGATCGTCGCCGGCGAGCGCCGTTGGCGCGCAGCCCAGCGGGCGGGCCT
CAAGACTGTGCCGATCATGGTGCGCGAGCTCGACGACCTGGCGGTGCTGGAGATCGGCATCATCGAGAAC
GTCCAGCGGGCTGATCTGAACGTCCTGGAAGAAGCGCTCTCCTACAAGGTGCTGATGGAGAAGTTCGAGC
GCACCCAGGAGAACATCGCCCAGACCATCGGCAAGAGCCGCAGCCACGTGGCCAACACGATGCGCTTGCT
GGCCCTACCGGACGAGGTTCAGTCGCACCTGGTCAGTGGTGAGCTGACGGCCGGCCACGCCCGCGCCATC
GCTGCAGCGGCTGACCCGGTGGCCCTCGCCAAGCAAATCATCGAGGGCGGCTTGTCGGTGCGCGAGACAG
AGGCCCTGGCCCGTAAGGCGCCCAACCTGTCTGCGGGCAAGAGCAAGGGGGGCCGCCCCCCACGCGTGAA
GGACACCGACACCCAGGCGCTGGAGTCTGACCTGTCCTCGGTTCTGGGTCTGGATGTCTCGATCGACCAT
CGCGGGTCTACCGGCACGCTGACCATCACCTACGCCACCCTCGAGCAGCTCGACGACCTCTGCAACCGAC
TGACGCGCGGGATCTAATAATGGCCTCGGTACCAAAGACGAACAATAAGACGCTGAAAAGCGTCTTTTTT
CGTTTTGGTCCGCTGCGTTTGAGACGTACTAGTAGCGGCCGCTGCAGTTAATCACTGATTAACTCGGTAC
CAAATTCCAGAAAAGAGGCCTCCCGAAAGGGGGGCCTTTTTTCGTTTTGGTCCTTTTGTTATCAATAAAA
AAGGGGAGCGGTTTCCCGCTCCCCTTATTGTTCGTCTACAGATTATCAAAAAGGATCTTCACCTAGATCC
TTTTAAATTAAAAATGAAGTTTTAAATCAATCTAAAGTATATATGAGTAAACTTGGTCTGACAGTTACCA
ATGCTTAATCAGTGAGGCACCTATCTCAGCGATCTGTCTATTTCGTTCATCCATAGTTGCCTGACTCCCC
GTCGTGTAGATAACTACGATACGGGAGGGCTTACCATCTGGCCCCAGTGCTGCAATGATACCGCGGGACC
CACGCTCACCGGCTCCAGATTTATCAGCAATAAACCAGCCAGCCGGAAGGGCCGAGCGCAGAAGTGGTCC
TGCAACTTTATCCGCCTCCATCCAGTCTATTAATTGTTGCCGGGAAGCTAGAGTAAGTAGTTCGCCAGTT
AATAGTTTGCGCAACGTTGTTGCCATTGCTACAGGCATCGTGGTGTCACGCTCGTCGTTTGGTATGGCTT
CATTCAGCTCCGGTTCCCAACGATCAAGGCGAGTTACATGATCCCCCATGTTGTGCAAAAAAGCGGTTAG
CTCCTTCGGTCCTCCGATCGTTGTCAGAAGTAAGTTGGCCGCAGTGTTATCACTCATGGTTATGGCAGCA
CTGCATAATTCTCTTACTGTCATGCCATCCGTAAGATGCTTTTCTGTGACTGGTGAGTACTCAACCAAGT
CATTCTGAGAATAGTGTATGCGGCGACCGAGTTGCTCTTGCCCGGCGTCAATACGGGATAATACCGCGCC
ACATAGCAGAACTTTAAAAGTGCTCATCATTGGAAAACGTTCTTCGGGGCGAAAACTCTCAAGGATCTTA
CCGCTGTTGAGATCCAGTTCGATGTAACCCACTCGTGCACCCAACTGATCTTCAGCATCTTTTACTTTCA
CCAGCGTTTCTGGGTGAGCAAAAACAGGAAGGCAAAATGCCGCAAAAAAGGGAATAAGGGCGACACGGAA
ATGTTGAATACTCATACTCTTCCTTTTTCAATATTATTGAAGCATTTATCAGGGTTATTGTCTCATGAGC
GGATACATATTTGAATGTATTTAGAAAAATAAACAAATAGGGGTTCCGCGCACATTTCCCCGAAAAGTGC
CACCTGGAGTCCTGTTGAGTAATAGTCAAAAGCCTCCGGTCGGAGGCTTTTGACTTTCTGCTTACCCAAT
AGCGGAGTGTATACTGGCTTACTATGTTGGCACTGATGAGGGTGTCAGTGAAGTGCTTCATGTGGCAGGA
GAAAAAAGGCTGCACCGGTGCGTCAGCAGAATATGTGATACAGGATATATTCCGCTTCCTCGCTCACTGA
CTCGCTACGCTCGGTCGTTCGACTGCGGCGAGCGGAAATGGCTTACGAACGGGGCGGAGATTTCCTGGAA
GATGCCAGGAAGATACTTAACAGGGAAGTGAGAGGGCCGCGGCAAAGCCGTTTTTCCATAGGCTCCGCCC
CCCTGACAAGCATCACGAAATCTGACGCTCAAATCAGTGGTGGCGAAACCCGACAGGACTATAAAGATAC
CAGGCGTTTCCCCCTGGCGGCTCCCTCGTGCGCTCTCCTGTTCCTGCCTTTCGGTTTACCGGTGTCATTC
CGCTGTTATGGCCGCGTTTGTCTCATTCCACGCCTGACACTCAGTTCCGGGTAGGCAGTTCGCTCCAAGC
TGGACTGTATGCACGAACCCCCCGTTCAGTCCGACCGCTGCGCCTTATCCGGTAACTATCGTCTTGAGTC
CAACCCGGAAAGACATGCAAAAGCACCACTGGCAGCAGCCACTGGTAATTGATTTAGAGGAGTTAGTCTT
GAAGTCATGCGCCGGTTAAGGCTAAACTGAAAGGACAAGTTTTGGTGACTGCGCTCCTCCAAGCCAGTTA
CCTCGGTTCAAAGAGTTGGTAGCTCAGAGAACCTTCGAAAAACCGCCCTGCAAGGCGGTTTTTTCGTTTT
CAGAGCAAGAGATTACGCGCAGACCAAAACGATCTCAAGAAGATCATCTTATTAA
Features (pLannotate 1.2.2; 12 found; start..end, strand, type, name):
    108..129     +  misc_feature   BioBrick prefix: BioBrick prefix for parts that do not start with "ATG"
    164..202     +  promoter       araBAD promoter (fragment): araBAD; promoter of the L-arabinose operon of E. coli; the araC regulatory gene is transcribed in the opposite direction (Guzman et al., 1995)
    245..427     +  CDS            GCN4 (fragment): GCN4_YEAST - Also known as AAS101 From Saccharomyces cerevisiae (strain ATCC 204508 / S288c) (Baker's yeast).
    476..532     +  misc_feature   MCS: multiple cloning site
    524..1414    +  CDS            parB: PARB_CAUVC - Experimental evidence at protein level: Swiss-Prot protein existence level 1. Involved in chromosome partition. Localize to both poles of the predivisional cell following completion of DNA replication. Binds to the DNA origin of replication. From Caulobacter vibrioides (strain ATCC 19089 / CB15) (Caulobacter crescentus).
   1497..1517    +  misc_feature   BioBrick suffix: universal suffix for all parts
   1745..2605    -  CDS            AmpR: β-lactamase; bla; confers resistance to ampicillin, carbenicillin, and related antibiotics
   2606..2710    -  promoter       AmpR promoter: bla
   2754..2785    -  terminator     tonB terminator: bidirectional E. coli tonB-P14 transcription terminator
   2799..2821    +  misc_feature   bom (fragment): basis of mobility region from pBR322
   2920..2975    -  rep_origin     RSF ori (fragment): Plasmids containing the RSF 1030 origin of replication can be propagated in E. coli cells that contain additional plasmids with compatible origins.
   3063..3608    -  rep_origin     p15A ori: Plasmids containing the medium-copy-number p15A origin of replication can be propagated in E. coli cells that contain a second plasmid with the ColE1 origin.
