[The description below was written by a language model from this plasmid's Addgene catalogue record and pLannotate feature annotations shown in this document.]
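Description:
pSPB858 is a small (about 3.6 kb) bacterial expression plasmid built on a p15A backbone, described by its depositors as the regulatory plasmid of a synthetic asymmetric plasmid partitioning system in E. coli. It replicates from the medium-copy p15A origin, which is compatible with ColE1-type plasmids and so allows it to be maintained alongside other plasmids. Selection is by ampicillin through a β-lactamase gene driven by its own bla promoter. The annotation also picks up short fragments matching an RSF origin and the pBR322 bom region near the p15A origin; these are probably similarity hits rather than functional elements. A tonB bidirectional terminator sits between the resistance cassette and the origin region.

The payload, flanked by BioBrick prefix and suffix sequences and assembled by Golden Gate cloning, is named Para - GCN4zip.MSE-parB. An arabinose-responsive araBAD promoter (only a fragment is annotated, and no araC gene is detected on the plasmid) lies upstream of a coding region made up of a fragment of yeast GCN4, which the insert name indicates is the leucine zipper dimerisation domain, followed by a short linker region annotated as an MCS and then parB from Caulobacter vibrioides. ParB is a DNA-binding chromosome partitioning protein that recognises sites near the origin of replication. The record does not explain the "MSE" designation or the exact role of the zipper fusion. Arabinose-inducible expression of this modified ParB presumably controls the behaviour of a separate target plasmid, so that it is inherited unevenly at cell division. The record does not describe that partner plasmid.
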