Addgene plasmid #128300: pSPB858
Purpose: asymmetric plasmid partitioning E. coli - regulatory plasmid
Depositing lab: Matthew Bennett. Depositing organization: Rice University. Publication: A synthetic system for asymmetric cell division in Escherichia coli. Molinari S, Shis DL, Bhakta SP, Chappell J, Igoshin OA, Bennett MR. Nat Chem Biol. 2019 Sep;15(9):917-924. doi: 10.1038/s41589-019-0339-x. Epub 2019 Aug 12. PubMed 31406375.
Backbone
  Vector backbone: p15A
  Vector type: Bacterial Expression
Growth in bacteria
  Bacterial resistance: Ampicillin, 100 μg/mL
  Growth temperature: 37°C
  Growth strain: DH5alpha
  Copy number: Unknown
Gene/Insert
  Gene/Insert name: Para - GCN4zip.MSE-parB
  Cloning method: Unknown
Terms and licenses: Academic/Nonprofit Terms; Industry Terms: Not Available to Industry
Depositor comments: Cloning method: Golden Gate.
How to cite: pSPB858 was a gift from Matthew Bennett (Addgene plasmid # 128300 ; http://n2t.net/addgene:128300 ; RRID:Addgene_128300)
